Addgene plasmid #235241: plenti-MYADM-HA
Purpose: Lentiviral vector to generate HA-tagged human MYADM stable expressing cell line
Depositing lab: Jan Carette. Depositing organization: Stanford University. Publication: MYADM binds human parechovirus 1 and is essential for viral entry. Qiao W, Richards CM, Kim Y, Zengel JR, Ding S, Greenberg HB, Carette JE. Nat Commun. 2024 Apr 24;15(1):3469. doi: 10.1038/s41467-024-47825-0. PubMed 38658526.
Backbone
  Vector backbone: pLenti-CMV-Puro-DEST
  Backbone manufacturer: Eric Campeau and Paul Kaufman (Addgene #17452)
  Vector type: Mammalian Expression, Lentiviral
  Selectable markers: Puromycin
Growth in bacteria
  Bacterial resistance: Ampicillin, 100 μg/mL
  Growth temperature: 30°C
  Growth strain: NEB Stable
  Copy number: High Copy
Gene/Insert
  Gene/Insert name: MYADM
  Species: H. sapiens (human)
  Entrez Gene: MYADM (a.k.a. SB135)
  Tag / fusion protein: HA (C terminal on insert)
Terms and licenses: Academic/Nonprofit Terms; Industry Terms: Not Available to Industry
How to cite: plenti-MYADM-HA was a gift from Jan Carette (Addgene plasmid # 235241 ; http://n2t.net/addgene:235241 ; RRID:Addgene_235241)
