[The description below was written by a language model from this plasmid's Addgene catalogue record and pLannotate feature annotations shown in this document.]
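Description:
plenti-MYADM-HA is a lentiviral mammalian expression plasmid of about 8.9 kb, built on the pLenti-CMV-Puro-DEST backbone and designed to generate cell lines stably expressing human MYADM with a C-terminal HA epitope tag. In bacteria it is maintained through a high-copy ColE1/pUC-type origin and selected with ampicillin via the β-lactamase gene. An f1 origin and remnants of a lac/lacZα cloning region with flanking T3 and T7 promoters are also carried over from the parental vector.

The transfer cassette has an RSV promoter fused to a truncated HIV-1 5' LTR, which drives production of the genomic RNA in packaging cells. This is followed by the Ψ packaging signal with a partial gag sequence, the Rev response element for Rev-dependent nuclear export, and the cPPT/CTS element that aids nuclear import of the reverse-transcribed genome. Inside the provirus, the CMV immediate-early enhancer and promoter drive the MYADM coding sequence. The HA tag is listed in the catalogue entry but is not separately annotated in the feature table. A WPRE downstream of the insert enhances transcript stability and expression. A separate mouse PGK promoter drives puromycin N-acetyltransferase, allowing puromycin selection of transduced cells. The cassette ends in a second truncated LTR, followed by an SV40 polyadenylation signal and SV40 origin.

The associated study identified MYADM as a factor that binds human parechovirus 1 and is essential for its entry. The epitope-tagged protein can be detected with anti-HA antibodies.
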