Features (pLannotate 1.2.2; 28 found; start..end, strand, type, name):
      1..589     +  rep_origin     ori: high-copy-number ColE1/pMB1/pBR322/pUC origin of replication
    772..864     +  CDS            lacI (fragment): lac repressor; lacI; The lac repressor binds to the lac operator to inhibit transcription in E. coli. This inhibition can be relieved by adding lactose or isopropyl-β-D-thiogalactopyranoside (IPTG).
    877..898     +  protein_bind   CAP binding site: CAP binding activates transcription in the presence of cAMP. E. coli catabolite activator protein
    913..943     +  promoter       lac promoter: promoter for the E. coli lac operon
    951..967     +  protein_bind   lac operator: The lac repressor binds to the lac operator to inhibit transcription in E. coli. This inhibition can be relieved by adding lactose or isopropyl-β-D-thiogalactopyranoside (IPTG). lac repressor encoded by lacI
   1012..1030    +  promoter       T3 promoter: promoter for bacteriophage T3 RNA polymerase
   1058..1284    +  promoter       RSV promoter: Rous sarcoma virus enhancer/promoter
   1285..1465    +  LTR            5' LTR (truncated): truncated 5' long terminal repeat (LTR) from HIV-1
   1512..1637    +  misc_feature   HIV-1 Ψ: packaging signal of human immunodeficiency virus type 1
   1621..1984    +  CDS            HIV-1 gag (fragment): gag protein from human immunodeficiency virus 1; gag
   2130..2363    +  misc_feature   RRE: The Rev response element (RRE) of HIV-1 allows for Rev-dependent mRNA export from the nucleus to the cytoplasm.
   2740..2840    +  CDS            Rev (fragment): human immunodeficiency virus 1 (HIV-1) Rev protein; rev; enhances nuclear export of unspliced and incompletely spliced viral mRNAs
   2859..2975    +  misc_feature   cPPT/CTS: central polypurine tract and central termination sequence of HIV-1
   2998..3301    +  enhancer       CMV enhancer: human cytomegalovirus immediate early enhancer
   3302..3505    +  promoter       CMV promoter: human cytomegalovirus (CMV) immediate early promoter
   3609..4574    +  CDS            MYADM: MYADM_HUMAN - Experimental evidence at protein level: Swiss-Prot protein existence level 1. From Homo sapiens (Human).
   4631..5219    +  misc_feature   WPRE: woodchuck hepatitis virus posttranscriptional regulatory element
   5233..5732    +  promoter       PGK promoter: mouse phosphoglycerate kinase 1 promoter
   5753..6352    +  CDS            PuroR: puromycin N-acetyltransferase; pac from Streptomyces alboniger; confers resistance to puromycin
   6420..6557    +  CDS            nef (fragment): NEF_HV1LA - Experimental evidence at protein level: Swiss-Prot protein existence level 1. Extracellular Nef protein targets CD4(+) T-lymphocytes for apoptosis by interacting with CXCR4 surface receptors. From Human immunodeficiency virus type 1 group M subtype B (isolate Lai) (HIV-1).
   6543..6723    +  LTR            5' LTR (truncated): truncated 5' long terminal repeat (LTR) from HIV-1
   6795..6916    +  polyA_signal   SV40 poly(A) signal: SV40 polyadenylation signal
   6956..7091    +  rep_origin     SV40 ori: SV40 origin of replication
   7112..7130    -  promoter       T7 promoter: promoter for bacteriophage T7 RNA polymerase
   7138..7293    +  CDS            lacZα (fragment): LacZα fragment of β-galactosidase; lacZ fragment
   7298..7726    +  rep_origin     f1 ori (sequence partly withheld): f1 bacteriophage origin of replication; arrow indicates direction of (+) strand synthesis
   7779..7883    +  promoter       AmpR promoter: bla
   7884..8744    +  CDS            AmpR: β-lactamase; bla; confers resistance to ampicillin, carbenicillin, and related antibiotics
>Addgene plasmid #235241 | plenti-MYADM-HA | addgene full sequence | sequence record 466782 | Addgene NGS Result
TTGAGATCCTTTTTTTCTGCGCGTAATCTGCTGCTTGCAAACAAAAAAACCACCGCTACCAGCGGTGGTT
TGTTTGCCGGATCAAGAGCTACCAACTCTTTTTCCGAAGGTAACTGGCTTCAGCAGAGCGCAGATACCAA
ATACTGTTCTTCTAGTGTAGCCGTAGTTAGGCCACCACTTCAAGAACTCTGTAGCACCGCCTACATACCT
CGCTCTGCTAATCCTGTTACCAGTGGCTGCTGCCAGTGGCGATAAGTCGTGTCTTACCGGGTTGGACTCA
AGACGATAGTTACCGGATAAGGCGCAGCGGTCGGGCTGAACGGGGGGTTCGTGCACACAGCCCAGCTTGG
AGCGAACGACCTACACCGAACTGAGATACCTACAGCGTGAGCTATGAGAAAGCGCCACGCTTCCCGAAGG
GAGAAAGGCGGACAGGTATCCGGTAAGCGGCAGGGTCGGAACAGGAGAGCGCACGAGGGAGCTTCCAGGG
GGAAACGCCTGGTATCTTTATAGTCCTGTCGGGTTTCGCCACCTCTGACTTGAGCGTCGATTTTTGTGAT
GCTCGTCAGGGGGGCGGAGCCTATGGAAAAACGCCAGCAACGCGGCCTTTTTACGGTTCCTGGCCTTTTG
CTGGCCTTTTGCTCACATGTTCTTTCCTGCGTTATCCCCTGATTCTGTGGATAACCGTATTACCGCCTTT
GAGTGAGCTGATACCGCTCGCCGCAGCCGAACGACCGAGCGCAGCGAGTCAGTGAGCGAGGAAGCGGAAG
AGCGCCCAATACGCAAACCGCCTCTCCCCGCGCGTTGGCCGATTCATTAATGCAGCTGGCACGACAGGTT
TCCCGACTGGAAAGCGGGCAGTGAGCGCAACGCAATTAATGTGAGTTAGCTCACTCATTAGGCACCCCAG
GCTTTACACTTTATGCTTCCGGCTCGTATGTTGTGTGGAATTGTGAGCGGATAACAATTTCACACAGGAA
ACAGCTATGACCATGATTACGCCAAGCGCGCAATTAACCCTCACTAAAGGGAACAAAAGCTGGAGCTGCA
AGCTTAATGTAGTCTTATGCAATACTCTTGTAGTCTTGCAACATGGTAACGATGAGTTAGCAACATGCCT
TACAAGGAGAGAAAAAGCACCGTGCATGCCGATTGGTGGAAGTAAGGTGGTACGATCGTGCCTTATTAGG
AAGGCAACAGACGGGTCTGACATGGATTGGACGAACCACTGAATTGCCGCATTGCAGAGATATTGTATTT
AAGTGCCTAGCTCGATACATAAACGGGTCTCTCTGGTTAGACCAGATCTGAGCCTGGGAGCTCTCTGGCT
AACTAGGGAACCCACTGCTTAAGCCTCAATAAAGCTTGCCTTGAGTGCTTCAAGTAGTGTGTGCCCGTCT
GTTGTGTGACTCTGGTAACTAGAGATCCCTCAGACCCTTTTAGTCAGTGTGGAAAATCTCTAGCAGTGGC
GCCCGAACAGGGACTTGAAAGCGAAAGGGAAACCAGAGGAGCTCTCTCGACGCAGGACTCGGCTTGCTGA
AGCGCGCACGGCAAGAGGCGAGGGGCGGCGACTGGTGAGTACGCCAAAAATTTTGACTAGCGGAGGCTAG
AAGGAGAGAGATGGGTGCGAGAGCGTCAGTATTAAGCGGGGGAGAATTAGATCGCGATGGGAAAAAATTC
GGTTAAGGCCAGGGGGAAAGAAAAAATATAAATTAAAACATATAGTATGGGCAAGCAGGGAGCTAGAACG
ATTCGCAGTTAATCCTGGCCTGTTAGAAACATCAGAAGGCTGTAGACAAATACTGGGACAGCTACAACCA
TCCCTTCAGACAGGATCAGAAGAACTTAGATCATTATATAATACAGTAGCAACCCTCTATTGTGTGCATC
AAAGGATAGAGATAAAAGACACCAAGGAAGCTTTAGACAAGATAGAGGAAGAGCAAAACAAAAGTAAGAC
CACCGCACAGCAAGCGGCCGCTGATCTTCAGACCTGGAGGAGGAGATATGAGGGACAATTGGAGAAGTGA
ATTATATAAATATAAAGTAGTAAAAATTGAACCATTAGGAGTAGCACCCACCAAGGCAAAGAGAAGAGTG
GTGCAGAGAGAAAAAAGAGCAGTGGGAATAGGAGCTTTGTTCCTTGGGTTCTTGGGAGCAGCAGGAAGCA
CTATGGGCGCAGCGTCAATGACGCTGACGGTACAGGCCAGACAATTATTGTCTGGTATAGTGCAGCAGCA
GAACAATTTGCTGAGGGCTATTGAGGCGCAACAGCATCTGTTGCAACTCACAGTCTGGGGCATCAAGCAG
CTCCAGGCAAGAATCCTGGCTGTGGAAAGATACCTAAAGGATCAACAGCTCCTGGGGATTTGGGGTTGCT
CTGGAAAACTCATTTGCACCACTGCTGTGCCTTGGAATGCTAGTTGGAGTAATAAATCTCTGGAACAGAT
TTGGAATCACACGACCTGGATGGAGTGGGACAGAGAAATTAACAATTACACAAGCTTAATACACTCCTTA
ATTGAAGAATCGCAAAACCAGCAAGAAAAGAATGAACAAGAATTATTGGAATTAGATAAATGGGCAAGTT
TGTGGAATTGGTTTAACATAACAAATTGGCTGTGGTATATAAAATTATTCATAATGATAGTAGGAGGCTT
GGTAGGTTTAAGAATAGTTTTTGCTGTACTTTCTATAGTGAATAGAGTTAGGCAGGGATATTCACCATTA
TCGTTTCAGACCCACCTCCCAACCCCGAGGGGACCCGACAGGCCCGAAGGAATAGAAGAAGAAGGTGGAG
AGAGAGACAGAGACAGATCCATTCGATTAGTGAACGGATCTCGACGGTATCGGTTAACTTTTAAAAGAAA
AGGGGGGATTGGGGGGTACAGTGCAGGGGAAAGAATAGTAGACATAATAGCAACAGACATACAAACTAAA
GAATTACAAAAACAAATTACAAAATTCAAAATTTTATCGATAAGCTTGGGAGTTCCGCGTTACATAACTT
ACGGTAAATGGCCCGCCTGGCTGACCGCCCAACGACCCCCGCCCATTGACGTCAATAATGACGTATGTTC
CCATAGTAACGCCAATAGGGACTTTCCATTGACGTCAATGGGTGGAGTATTTACGGTAAACTGCCCACTT
GGCAGTACATCAAGTGTATCATATGCCAAGTACGCCCCCTATTGACGTCAATGACGGTAAATGGCCCGCC
TGGCATTATGCCCAGTACATGACCTTATGGGACTTTCCTACTTGGCAGTACATCTACGTATTAGTCATCG
CTATTACCATGGTGATGCGGTTTTGGCAGTACATCAATGGGCGTGGATAGCGGTTTGACTCACGGGGATT
TCCAAGTCTCCACCCCATTGACGTCAATGGGAGTTTGTTTTGGCACCAAAATCAACGGGACTTTCCAAAA
TGTCGTAACAACTCCGCCCCATTGACGCAAATGGGCGGTAGGCGTGTACGGTGGGAGGTCTATATAAGCA
GAGCTCGTTTAGTGAACCGTCAGATCGCCTGGAGACGCCATCCACGCTGTTTTGACCTCCATAGAAGACA
CCGACTCTAGTCCAGTGTGGTGGAATTCTGCAGATACCATGCCCGTGACGGTCACACGCACTACAATTAC
CACAACGACCACAAGTAGTTCTGGCTTGGGATCTCCGATGATTGTCGGTTCTCCCAGGGCCCTCACCCAA
CCTTTGGGCCTTCTGAGACTTCTCCAGCTCGTGTCTACCTGCGTCGCCTTCTCCCTTGTAGCCTCTGTGG
GGGCTTGGACTGGCTCAATGGGAAATTGGAGCATGTTTACGTGGTGCTTTTGTTTCAGCGTTACCCTTAT
CATACTGATAGTGGAACTCTGCGGGCTGCAAGCTCGCTTCCCATTGTCATGGCGAAACTTCCCCATTACT
TTCGCTTGCTATGCCGCCCTCTTCTGCCTCTCAGCGAGTATAATATACCCTACCACTTATGTGCAGTTCC
TGTCTCACGGACGATCACGAGATCACGCTATAGCAGCGACGTTTTTCTCTTGTATCGCCTGCGTTGCATA
TGCCACAGAGGTGGCCTGGACGAGGGCGAGACCGGGAGAAATAACAGGGTATATGGCAACTGTGCCGGGC
TTGCTTAAAGTGCTTGAGACATTTGTTGCGTGCATCATTTTCGCATTTATTTCCGACCCGAATCTTTACC
AGCATCAGCCTGCTTTGGAATGGTGTGTGGCCGTATACGCTATTTGCTTCATTCTCGCTGCAATTGCAAT
ACTCCTTAATCTTGGAGAATGCACAAATGTTTTGCCTATTCCATTTCCCTCTTTTTTGAGCGGATTGGCT
CTCCTGTCCGTGCTCCTCTACGCAACGGCCCTCGTGTTGTGGCCCCTTTATCAGTTTGACGAAAAATACG
GAGGGCAACCCCGACGATCACGGGACGTATCTTGTTCAAGATCACATGCCTACTACGTTTGCGCCTGGGA
CCGGCGGCTTGCGGTGGCAATTTTGACTGCCATAAACTTGCTCGCATATGTGGCAGACCTGGTGCACTCT
GCGCACCTCGTTTTTGTTAAGGTATATCCGTATGATGTTCCGGATTATGCATAAATCCAGCACAGTGGCG
GCCGCTCGACAATCAACCTCTGGATTACAAAATTTGTGAAAGATTGACTGGTATTCTTAACTATGTTGCT
CCTTTTACGCTATGTGGATACGCTGCTTTAATGCCTTTGTATCATGCTATTGCTTCCCGTATGGCTTTCA
TTTTCTCCTCCTTGTATAAATCCTGGTTGCTGTCTCTTTATGAGGAGTTGTGGCCCGTTGTCAGGCAACG
TGGCGTGGTGTGCACTGTGTTTGCTGACGCAACCCCCACTGGTTGGGGCATTGCCACCACCTGTCAGCTC
CTTTCCGGGACTTTCGCTTTCCCCCTCCCTATTGCCACGGCGGAACTCATCGCCGCCTGCCTTGCCCGCT
GCTGGACAGGGGCTCGGCTGTTGGGCACTGACAATTCCGTGGTGTTGTCGGGGAAGCTGACGTCCTTTCC
ATGGCTGCTCGCCTGTGTTGCCACCTGGATTCTGCGCGGGACGTCCTTCTGCTACGTCCCTTCGGCCCTC
AATCCAGCGGACCTTCCTTCCCGCGGCCTGCTGCCGGCTCTGCGGCCTCTTCCGCGTCTTCGCCTTCGCC
CTCAGACGAGTCGGATCTCCCTTTGGGCCGCCTCCCCGCCTGGAATTCTACCGGGTAGGGGAGGCGCTTT
TCCCAAGGCAGTCTGGAGCATGCGCTTTAGCAGCCCCGCTGGGCACTTGGCGCTACACAAGTGGCCTCTG
GCCTCGCACACATTCCACATCCACCGGTAGGCGCCAACCGGCTCCGTTCTTTGGTGGCCCCTTCGCGCCA
CCTTCTACTCCTCCCCTAGTCAGGAAGTTCCCCCCCGCCCCGCAGCTCGCGTCGTGCAGGACGTGACAAA
TGGAAGTAGCACGTCTCACTAGTCTCGTGCAGATGGACAGCACCGCTGAGCAATGGAAGCGGGTAGGCCT
TTGGGGCAGCGGCCAATAGCAGCTTTGCTCCTTCGCTTTCTGGGCTCAGAGGCTGGGAAGGGGTGGGTCC
GGGGGCGGGCTCAGGGGCGGGCTCAGGGGCGGGGCGGGCGCCCGAAGGTCCTCCGGAGGCCCGGCATTCT
GCACGCTTCAAAAGCGCACGTCTGCCGCGCTGTTCTCCTCTTCCTCATCTCCGGGCCTTTCGACCTGCAG
CCCAAGCTTACCATGACCGAGTACAAGCCCACGGTGCGCCTCGCCACCCGCGACGACGTCCCCAGGGCCG
TACGCACCCTCGCCGCCGCGTTCGCCGACTACCCCGCCACGCGCCACACCGTCGATCCGGACCGCCACAT
CGAGCGGGTCACCGAGCTGCAAGAACTCTTCCTCACGCGCGTCGGGCTCGACATCGGCAAGGTGTGGGTC
GCGGACGACGGCGCCGCGGTGGCGGTCTGGACCACGCCGGAGAGCGTCGAAGCGGGGGCGGTGTTCGCCG
AGATCGGCCCGCGCATGGCCGAGTTGAGCGGTTCCCGGCTGGCCGCGCAGCAACAGATGGAAGGCCTCCT
GGCGCCGCACCGGCCCAAGGAGCCCGCGTGGTTCCTGGCCACCGTCGGCGTCTCGCCCGACCACCAGGGC
AAGGGTCTGGGCAGCGCCGTCGTGCTCCCCGGAGTGGAGGCGGCCGAGCGCGCCGGGGTGCCCGCCTTCC
TGGAGACCTCCGCGCCCCGCAACCTCCCCTTCTACGAGCGGCTCGGCTTCACCGTCACCGCCGACGTCGA
GGTGCCCGAAGGACCGCGCACCTGGTGCATGACCCGCAAGCCCGGTGCCTGACGCCCGCCCCACGACCCG
CAGCGCCCGACCGAAAGGAGCGCACGACCCCATGCATCTCGAGGGCCCGGTACCTTTAAGACCAATGACT
TACAAGGCAGCTGTAGATCTTAGCCACTTTTTAAAAGAAAAGGGGGGACTGGAAGGGCTAGCTCACTCCC
AACGAAGACAAGATCTGCTTTTTGCTTGTACTGGGTCTCTCTGGTTAGACCAGATCTGAGCCTGGGAGCT
CTCTGGCTAACTAGGGAACCCACTGCTTAAGCCTCAATAAAGCTTGCCTTGAGTGCTTCAAGTAGTGTGT
GCCCGTCTGTTGTGTGACTCTGGTAACTAGAGATCCCTCAGACCCTTTTAGTCAGTGTGGAAAATCTCTA
GCAGTAGTAGTTCATGTCATCTTATTATTCAGTATTTATAACTTGCAAAGAAATGAATATCAGAGAGTGA
GAGGAACTTGTTTATTGCAGCTTATAATGGTTACAAATAAAGCAATAGCATCACAAATTTCACAAATAAA
GCATTTTTTTCACTGCATTCTAGTTGTGGTTTGTCCAAACTCATCAATGTATCTTATCATGTCTGGCTCT
AGCTATCCCGCCCCTAACTCCGCCCATCCCGCCCCTAACTCCGCCCAGTTCCGCCCATTCTCCGCCCCAT
GGCTGACTAATTTTTTTTATTTATGCAGAGGCCGAGGCCGCCTCGGCCTCTGAGCTATTCCAGAAGTAGT
GAGGAGGCTTTTTTGGAGGCCTAGGGACGTACCCAATTCGCCCTATAGTGAGTCGTATTACGCGCGCTCA
CTGGCCGTCGTTTTACAACGTCGTGACTGGGAAAACCCTGGCGTTACCCAACTTAATCGCCTTGCAGCAC
ATCCCCCTTTCGCCAGCTGGCGTAATAGCGAAGAGGCCCGCACCGATCGCCCTTCCCAACAGTTGCGCAG
CCTGAATGGCGAATGGG
[124 nt withheld, positions 7298-7421]
C
[91 nt withheld, positions 7423-7513]
A
[49 nt withheld, positions 7515-7563]
CCTTTGACGTTGGAGTCCACGTTCTTT
[37 nt withheld, positions 7591-7627]
ACCCTATCTCGGTCTATTCTTTTGATTTATAAGGGATTTTGCCGATTTCGGCCTATTGGTTAAAAAATGA
GCTGATTTAACAAAAATTTAACGCGAATTTTAACAAAATATTAACGCTTACAATTTAGGTGGCACTTTTC
GGGGAAATGTGCGCGGAACCCCTATTTGTTTATTTTTCTAAATACATTCAAATATGTATCCGCTCATGAG
ACAATAACCCTGATAAATGCTTCAATAATATTGAAAAAGGAAGAGTATGAGTATTCAACATTTCCGTGTC
GCCCTTATTCCCTTTTTTGCGGCATTTTGCCTTCCTGTTTTTGCTCACCCAGAAACGCTGGTGAAAGTAA
AAGATGCTGAAGATCAGTTGGGTGCACGAGTGGGTTACATCGAACTGGATCTCAACAGCGGTAAGATCCT
TGAGAGTTTTCGCCCCGAAGAACGTTTTCCAATGATGAGCACTTTTAAAGTTCTGCTATGTGGCGCGGTA
TTATCCCGTATTGACGCCGGGCAAGAGCAACTCGGTCGCCGCATACACTATTCTCAGAATGACTTGGTTG
AGTACTCACCAGTCACAGAAAAGCATCTTACGGATGGCATGACAGTAAGAGAATTATGCAGTGCTGCCAT
AACCATGAGTGATAACACTGCGGCCAACTTACTTCTGACAACGATCGGAGGACCGAAGGAGCTAACCGCT
TTTTTGCACAACATGGGGGATCATGTAACTCGCCTTGATCGTTGGGAACCGGAGCTGAATGAAGCCATAC
CAAACGACGAGCGTGACACCACGATGCCTGTAGCAATGGCAACAACGTTGCGCAAACTATTAACTGGCGA
ACTACTTACTCTAGCTTCCCGGCAACAATTAATAGACTGGATGGAGGCGGATAAAGTTGCAGGACCACTT
CTGCGCTCGGCCCTTCCGGCTGGCTGGTTTATTGCTGATAAATCTGGAGCCGGTGAGCGTGGGTCTCGCG
GTATCATTGCAGCACTGGGGCCAGATGGTAAGCCCTCCCGTATCGTAGTTATCTACACGACGGGGAGTCA
GGCAACTATGGATGAACGAAATAGACAGATCGCTGAGATAGGTGCCTCACTGATTAAGCATTGGTAACTG
TCAGACCAAGTTTACTCATATATACTTTAGATTGATTTAAAACTTCATTTTTAATTTAAAAGGATCTAGG
TGAAGATCCTTTTTGATAATCTCATGACCAAAATCCCTTAACGTGAGTTTTCGTTCCACTGAGCGTCAGA
CCCCGTAGAAAAGATCAAAGGATCTTC
